Addgene plasmid #60162: pNB783
Purpose: Firefly luciferase (Promega) driven by RNR1 promoter.
Depositing lab: Nicolas Buchler. Depositing organization: Duke University. Publication: Measuring fast gene dynamics in single cells with time-lapse luminescence microscopy. Mazo-Vargas A, Park H, Aydin M, Buchler NE. Mol Biol Cell. 2014 Sep 17. pii: mbc.E14-07-1187. 10.1091/mbc.E14-07-1187 PubMed 25232010.
Backbone
  Vector backbone: p406
  Backbone size w/o insert (bp): 5280
  Total vector size (bp): 7488
  Vector type: Yeast Expression
  Selectable markers: URA3
Growth in bacteria
  Bacterial resistance: Ampicillin, 100 μg/mL
  Growth temperature: 37°C
  Growth strain: DH5alpha
  Copy number: High Copy
Gene/Insert
  Gene/Insert name: FLuc (alt names: Firefly luciferase; p405-RNR1pr-FLuc)
  Species: Photinus pyralis
  Insert size (bp): 1668
  Mutation: A4V & S504G (no functional effect)
  Promoter: RNR1pr
  Cloning method: Restriction Enzyme; 5′ cloning site PacI (not destroyed); 3′ cloning site AscI (not destroyed)
  Sequencing primers: 5′ cactttatgcttccggctcctatgtt; 3′ CTGCCGGTAGAGGTGTGGTCAATAAG
Terms and licenses: Academic/Nonprofit Terms; Industry Terms: Not Available to Industry
How to cite: pNB783 was a gift from Nicolas Buchler (Addgene plasmid # 60162 ; http://n2t.net/addgene:60162 ; RRID:Addgene_60162)
