[The description below was written by a language model from this plasmid's Addgene catalogue record and pLannotate feature annotations shown in this document.]
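Description:
pNB783 is a yeast expression plasmid built on the p406 backbone, carrying a firefly luciferase reporter under the control of the RNR1 promoter. In E. coli it is maintained as a high-copy plasmid through a ColE1/pUC-type origin and selected with ampicillin via the bla gene; an f1 phage origin is also present. In yeast, selection relies on the S. cerevisiae URA3 marker with its own promoter, which complements uracil auxotrophy and can be counterselected with 5-FOA. The feature table shows no yeast replication origin or centromere, which is consistent with an integrating vector, although the record does not state this explicitly. One alternative insert name refers to p405 rather than p406; the URA3 marker annotated in the sequence matches the p406 designation.

The payload is the Photinus pyralis luciferase coding sequence (annotated as the enhanced luc+ version), cloned between PacI and AscI sites that remain intact. It carries two substitutions, A4V and S504G, which the depositor reports as having no functional effect. The RNR1 promoter is not annotated, but an unannotated stretch of roughly 950 bp between the pBluescript-derived polylinker remnant and the luciferase gene is where it presumably lies. The ADH1 terminator follows the reporter, and short fragments of the Ashbya gossypii TEF promoter and the CYC1 terminator sit downstream, apparently as leftovers from earlier cloning. Flanking T3 and T7 promoters and lac elements derive from the backbone. The associated work concerns time-lapse luminescence microscopy of fast gene dynamics in single cells, so the construct serves as a luminescent readout of RNR1 promoter activity in yeast.
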