Features (pLannotate 1.2.2; 21 found; start..end, strand, type, name):
     96..200     +  promoter       AmpR promoter: bla
    201..1061    +  CDS            AmpR: β-lactamase; bla; confers resistance to ampicillin, carbenicillin, and related antibiotics
   1232..1820    +  rep_origin     ori: high-copy-number ColE1/pMB1/pBR322/pUC origin of replication
   2003..2095    +  CDS            lacI (fragment): lac repressor; lacI; The lac repressor binds to the lac operator to inhibit transcription in E. coli. This inhibition can be relieved by adding lactose or isopropyl-β-D-thiogalactopyranoside (IPTG).
   2108..2129    +  protein_bind   CAP binding site: CAP binding activates transcription in the presence of cAMP. E. coli catabolite activator protein
   2144..2174    +  promoter       lac promoter: promoter for the E. coli lac operon
   2182..2198    +  protein_bind   lac operator: The lac repressor binds to the lac operator to inhibit transcription in E. coli. This inhibition can be relieved by adding lactose or isopropyl-β-D-thiogalactopyranoside (IPTG). lac repressor encoded by lacI
   2243..2261    +  promoter       T3 promoter: promoter for bacteriophage T3 RNA polymerase
   2274..2296    +  misc_feature   MCS (fragment): pBluescript multiple cloning site
   3254..4904    +  CDS            luciferase (fragment): firefly luciferase; luc+; enhanced luc+ version of the luciferase gene
   4936..5123    +  terminator     ADH1 terminator: S. cerevisiae ADH1; transcription terminator for the S. cerevisiae alcohol dehydrogenase 1 (ADH1) gene
   5198..5405    +  promoter       TEF promoter (fragment): Ashbya gossypii TEF promoter
   5396..5475    +  terminator     CYC1 terminator (fragment): S. cerevisiae CYC1; transcription terminator for CYC1
   5494..5512    -  promoter       T7 promoter: promoter for bacteriophage T7 RNA polymerase
   5520..5675    +  CDS            lacZα (fragment): LacZα fragment of β-galactosidase; lacZ fragment
   5683..6138    +  rep_origin     f1 ori (sequence partly withheld): f1 bacteriophage origin of replication; arrow indicates direction of (+) strand synthesis
   6139..6190    -  misc_feature   bom (fragment): basis of mobility region from pBR322
   6269..7072    -  CDS            URA3: orotidine-5'-phosphate decarboxylase, required for uracil biosynthesis; S. cerevisiae URA3; yeast auxotrophic marker, counterselectable with 5-fluoroorotic acid (5-FOA)
   7073..7288    -  promoter       URA3 promoter: S. cerevisiae URA3
   7303..7352    -  misc_feature   bom (fragment): basis of mobility region from pBR322
   7454..1       -  CDS            rop (fragment) (across the origin): Rop protein, which maintains plasmids at low copy number; rop
>Addgene plasmid #60162 | pNB783 | depositor full sequence | sequence record 96369 | pNB783 sequence 7488 bps
GACGAAAGGGCCTCGTGATACGCCTATTTTTATAGGTTAATGTCATGATAATAATGGTTTCTTAGACGTC
AGGTGGCACTTTTCGGGGAAATGTGCGCGGAACCCCTATTTGTTTATTTTTCTAAATACATTCAAATATG
TATCCGCTCATGAGACAATAACCCTGATAAATGCTTCAATAATATTGAAAAAGGAAGAGTATGAGTATTC
AACATTTCCGTGTCGCCCTTATTCCCTTTTTTGCGGCATTTTGCCTTCCTGTTTTTGCTCACCCAGAAAC
GCTGGTGAAAGTAAAAGATGCTGAAGATCAGTTGGGTGCACGAGTGGGTTACATCGAACTGGATCTCAAC
AGCGGTAAGATCCTTGAGAGTTTTCGCCCCGAAGAACGTTTTCCAATGATGAGCACTTTTAAAGTTCTGC
TATGTGGCGCGGTATTATCCCGTATTGACGCCGGGCAAGAGCAACTCGGTCGCCGCATACACTATTCTCA
GAATGACTTGGTTGAGTACTCACCAGTCACAGAAAAGCATCTTACGGATGGCATGACAGTAAGAGAATTA
TGCAGTGCTGCCATAACCATGAGTGATAACACTGCGGCCAACTTACTTCTGACAACGATCGGAGGACCGA
AGGAGCTAACCGCTTTTTTGCACAACATGGGGGATCATGTAACTCGCCTTGATCGTTGGGAACCGGAGCT
GAATGAAGCCATACCAAACGACGAGCGTGACACCACGATGCCTGTAGCAATGGCAACAACGTTGCGCAAA
CTATTAACTGGCGAACTACTTACTCTAGCTTCCCGGCAACAATTAATAGACTGGATGGAGGCGGATAAAG
TTGCAGGACCACTTCTGCGCTCGGCCCTTCCGGCTGGCTGGTTTATTGCTGATAAATCTGGAGCCGGTGA
GCGTGGGTCTCGCGGTATCATTGCAGCACTGGGGCCAGATGGTAAGCCCTCCCGTATCGTAGTTATCTAC
ACGACGGGGAGTCAGGCAACTATGGATGAACGAAATAGACAGATCGCTGAGATAGGTGCCTCACTGATTA
AGCATTGGTAACTGTCAGACCAAGTTTACTCATATATACTTTAGATTGATTTAAAACTTCATTTTTAATT
TAAAAGGATCTAGGTGAAGATCCTTTTTGATAATCTCATGACCAAAATCCCTTAACGTGAGTTTTCGTTC
CACTGAGCGTCAGACCCCGTAGAAAAGATCAAAGGATCTTCTTGAGATCCTTTTTTTCTGCGCGTAATCT
GCTGCTTGCAAACAAAAAAACCACCGCTACCAGCGGTGGTTTGTTTGCCGGATCAAGAGCTACCAACTCT
TTTTCCGAAGGTAACTGGCTTCAGCAGAGCGCAGATACCAAATACTGTCCTTCTAGTGTAGCCGTAGTTA
GGCCACCACTTCAAGAACTCTGTAGCACCGCCTACATACCTCGCTCTGCTAATCCTGTTACCAGTGGCTG
CTGCCAGTGGCGATAAGTCGTGTCTTACCGGGTTGGACTCAAGACGATAGTTACCGGATAAGGCGCAGCG
GTCGGGCTGAACGGGGGGTTCGTGCACACAGCCCAGCTTGGAGCGAACGACCTACACCGAACTGAGATAC
CTACAGCGTGAGCTATGAGAAAGCGCCACGCTTCCCGAAGGGAGAAAGGCGGACAGGTATCCGGTAAGCG
GCAGGGTCGGAACAGGAGAGCGCACGAGGGAGCTTCCAGGGGGAAACGCCTGGTATCTTTATAGTCCTGT
CGGGTTTCGCCACCTCTGACTTGAGCGTCGATTTTTGTGATGCTCGTCAGGGGGGCGGAGCCTATGGAAA
AACGCCAGCAACGCGGCCTTTTTACGGTTCCTGGCCTTTTGCTGGCCTTTTGCTCACATGTTCTTTCCTG
CGTTATCCCCTGATTCTGTGGATAACCGTATTACCGCCTTTGAGTGAGCTGATACCGCTCGCCGCAGCCG
AACGACCGAGCGCAGCGAGTCAGTGAGCGAGGAAGCGGAAGAGCGCCCAATACGCAAACCGCCTCTCCCC
GCGCGTTGGCCGATTCATTAATGCAGCTGGCACGACAGGTTTCCCGACTGGAAAGCGGGCAGTGAGCGCA
ACGCAATTAATGTGAGTTAGCTCACTCATTAGGCACCCCAGGCTTTACACTTTATGCTTCCGGCTCGTAT
GTTGTGTGGAATTGTGAGCGGATAACAATTTCACACAGGAAACAGCTATGACCATGATTACGCCAAGCGC
GCAATTAACCCTCACTAAAGGGAACAAAAGCTGGAGCTCCACCGCGGTGGCGGCCGTCACTGTGTATAGT
AGATCTGCAGCTCAGTCACATGAGACATTAACGTATATAAATATATAAATATATATATATCCATTAAATA
ACGAAGTAGGACATGGTCTAAAAATAGTGCTTCTCATGTATTGATTTTGAGTAGCCATAAGAATAATTAT
TGATTTCAAGATCTTTGATCTCCTTACATCCAAAATTATAATACCACTTTATGGTATCACGACATCACCA
CAACAGAGAAGGATTGCCGCATTTGGATATCGTAAACAAAGGCGTTACCATAGAAATGTACTGATTGGCA
GAATTACTCTTCAGGAGAATCTTTCATACAAAGGAATTCCATTGGGGAAAATCTCGTTACCAAGTCAATG
CTGAACTTTCTATGGCCTTTGTTTACTATCGTTAATTATTTTACGACCACTTCTGGGTAGAAATATTTCG
TAGCCCTGGAACGAGCTTGTTTACGCGTTTTATCCCATTATATGGCACCCAAATCAAATTTAAAAAGAAA
AAACGCGTAAACAGTGTCGGGTAAGTTCATCCTCTGTTACTTTAATTGCTTCTTTTTTTGAAATTCTAAG
TAAACGCGTCATTTTGATCCTCAGGACACAGAAATCCTTGCAGAATCTTATTGGGTGTTGAATAGAGGAC
GCGTAAAAACGATATGGAAATTTTTTTCATATAGTGTAGAAAGAATAGGTTGGCGTAGGTAGTTTCGTGT
TTGATAGAAACCTCCAACAAAGTCTGCAGCTCACGTTTTAGAATAACAAGTTTAGAGTTTATCTTGTTGC
CTTTGTTAAGTCAGTACCATTGAATAAAAATTATATAAAGGAGCTAATATTTCATTGTTGGAAAATTACT
CTACCATAATTGAAGCATATCTCATCCTTTTCATCCTTTTCAACGCAAGAGAGACACCAACGAACAACAC
TTTATTTGTTGATATATTAACATCTTAATTAACATGGAAGACGTCAAAAACATAAAGAAAGGCCCGGCGC
CATTCTATCCGCTGGAAGATGGAACCGCTGGAGAGCAACTGCATAAGGCTATGAAGAGATACGCCCTGGT
TCCTGGAACAATTGCTTTTACAGATGCACATATCGAGGTGGACATCACTTACGCTGAGTACTTCGAAATG
TCCGTTCGGTTGGCAGAAGCTATGAAACGATATGGGCTGAATACAAATCACAGAATCGTCGTATGCAGTG
AAAACTCTCTTCAATTCTTTATGCCGGTGTTGGGCGCGTTATTTATCGGAGTTGCAGTTGCGCCCGCGAA
CGACATTTATAATGAACGTGAATTGCTCAACAGTATGGGCATTTCGCAGCCTACCGTGGTGTTCGTTTCC
AAAAAGGGGTTGCAAAAAATTTTGAACGTGCAAAAAAAGCTCCCAATCATCCAAAAAATTATTATCATGG
ATTCTAAAACGGATTACCAGGGATTTCAGTCGATGTACACGTTCGTCACATCTCATCTACCTCCCGGTTT
TAATGAATACGATTTTGTGCCAGAGTCCTTCGATAGGGACAAGACAATTGCACTGATCATGAACTCCTCT
GGATCTACTGGTCTGCCTAAAGGTGTCGCTCTGCCTCATAGAACTGCCTGCGTGAGATTCTCGCATGCCA
GAGATCCTATTTTTGGCAATCAAATCATTCCGGATACTGCGATTTTAAGTGTTGTTCCATTCCATCACGG
TTTTGGAATGTTTACTACACTCGGATATTTGATATGTGGATTTCGAGTCGTCTTAATGTATAGATTTGAA
GAAGAGCTGTTTCTGAGGAGCCTTCAGGATTACAAGATTCAAAGTGCGCTGCTGGTGCCAACCCTATTCT
CCTTCTTCGCCAAAAGCACTCTGATTGACAAATACGATTTATCTAATTTACACGAAATTGCTTCTGGTGG
CGCTCCCCTCTCTAAGGAAGTCGGGGAAGCGGTTGCCAAGAGGTTCCATCTGCCAGGTATCAGGCAAGGA
TATGGGCTCACTGAGACTACATCAGCTATTCTGATTACACCCGAGGGGGATGATAAACCGGGCGCGGTCG
GTAAAGTTGTTCCATTTTTTGAAGCGAAGGTTGTGGATCTGGATACCGGGAAAACGCTGGGCGTTAATCA
AAGAGGCGAACTGTGTGTGAGAGGTCCTATGATTATGTCCGGTTATGTAAACAATCCGGAAGCGACCAAC
GCCTTGATTGACAAGGATGGATGGCTACATTCTGGAGACATAGCTTACTGGGACGAAGACGAACACTTCT
TCATCGTTGACCGCCTGAAGTCTCTGATTAAGTACAAAGGCTATCAGGTGGCTCCCGCTGAATTGGAATC
CATCTTGCTCCAACACCCCAACATCTTCGACGCAGGTGTCGCAGGTCTTCCCGACGATGACGCCGGTGAA
CTTCCCGCCGCCGTTGTTGTTTTGGAGCACGGAAAGACGATGACGGAAAAAGAGATCGTGGATTACGTCG
CCGGTCAAGTAACAACCGCGAAAAAGTTGCGCGGAGGAGTTGTGTTTGTGGACGAAGTACCGAAAGGTCT
TACCGGAAAACTCGACGCAAGAAAAATCAGAGAGATCCTCATAAAGGCCAAGAAGGGCGGAAAGATCGCC
GTGTCTCGAGAATAAGGCGCGCCACTTCTAAATAAGCGAATTTCTTATGATTTATGATTTTTATTATTAA
ATAAGTTATAAAAAAAATAAGTGTATACAAATTTTAAAGTGACTCTTAGGTTTTAAAACGAAAATTCTTA
TTCTTGAGTAACTCTTTCCTGTAGGTCAGGTTGCTTTCTCAGGTATAGTATGAGGTCGCTCTTATTGACC
ACACCTCTACCGGCAGATCCGCTAGGGATAACAGGGTAATATAGATCTGTTTAGCTTGCCTCGTCCCCGC
CGGGTCACCCGGCCAGCGACATGGAGGCCCAGAATACCCTCCTTGACAGTCTTGACGTGCGCAGCTCAGG
GGCATGATGTGACTGTCGCCCGTACATTTAGCCCATACATCCCCATGTATAATCATTTGCATCCATACAT
TTTGATGGCCGCACGGCGCGAAGCAAAAATTACGGCTCCTCGCTGCAGACCTGCGAGCAGGGAAACGCTC
CCCTCACAGACGCGTGTACGCATGTAACATTATACTGAAAACCTTGCTTGAGAAGGTTTTGGGACGCTCG
AAGGCTTTAATTTGCGGCCGGTACCCAATTCGCCCTATAGTGAGTCGTATTACGCGCGCTCACTGGCCGT
CGTTTTACAACGTCGTGACTGGGAAAACCCTGGCGTTACCCAACTTAATCGCCTTGCAGCACATCCCCCT
TTCGCCAGCTGGCGTAATAGCGAAGAGGCCCGCACCGATCGCCCTTCCCAACAGTTGCGCAGCCTGAATG
GCGAATGGCGCG
[124 nt withheld, positions 5683-5806]
C
[91 nt withheld, positions 5808-5898]
A
[49 nt withheld, positions 5900-5948]
CCTTTGACGTTGGAGTCCACGTTCTTT
[37 nt withheld, positions 5976-6012]
ACCCTATCTCGGTCTATTCTTTTGATTTATAAGGGATTTTGCCGATTTCGGCCTATTGGTTAAAAAATGA
GCTGATTTAACAAAAATTTAACGCGAATTTTAACAAAATATTAACGTTTACAATTTCCTGATGCGGTATT
TTCTCCTTACGCATCTGTGCGGTATTTCACACCGCATAGGGTAATAACTGATATAATTAAATTGAAGCTC
TAATTTGTGAGTTTAGTATACATGCATTTACTTATAATACAGTTTTTTAGTTTTGCTGGCCGCATCTTCT
CAAATATGCTTCCCAGCCTGCTTTTCTGTAACGTTCACCCTCTACCTTAGCATCCCTTCCCTTTGCAAAT
AGTCCTCTTCCAACAATAATAATGTCAGATCCTGTAGAGACCACATCATCCACGGTTCTATACTGTTGAC
CCAATGCGTCTCCCTTGTCATCTAAACCCACACCGGGTGTCATAATCAACCAATCGTAACCTTCATCTCT
TCCACCCATGTCTCTTTGAGCAATAAAGCCGATAACAAAATCTTTGTCGCTCTTCGCAATGTCAACAGTA
CCCTTAGTATATTCTCCAGTAGATAGGGAGCCCTTGCATGACAATTCTGCTAACATCAAAAGGCCTCTAG
GTTCCTTTGTTACTTCTTCTGCCGCCTGCTTCAAACCGCTAACAATACCTGGGCCCACCACACCGTGTGC
ATTCGTAATGTCTGCCCATTCTGCTATTCTGTATACACCCGCAGAGTACTGCAATTTGACTGTATTACCA
ATGTCAGCAAATTTTCTGTCTTCGAAGAGTAAAAAATTGTACTTGGCGGATAATGCCTTTAGCGGCTTAA
CTGTGCCCTCCATGGAAAAATCAGTCAAGATATCCACATGTGTTTTTAGTAAACAAATTTTGGGACCTAA
TGCTTCAACTAACTCCAGTAATTCCTTGGTGGTACGAACATCCAATGAAGCACACAAGTTTGTTTGCTTT
TCGTGCATGATATTAAATAGCTTGGCAGCAACAGGACTAGGATGAGTAGCAGCACGTTCCTTATATGTAG
CTTTCGACATGATTTATCTTCGTTTCCTGCAGGTTTTTGTTCTGTGCAGTTGGGTTAAGAATACTGGGCA
ATTTCATGTTTCTTCAACACTACATATGCGTATATATACCAATCTAAGTCTGTGCTCCTTCCTTCGTTCT
TCCTTCTGTTCGGAGATTACCGAATCAAAAAAATTTCAAAGAAACCGAAATCAAAAAAAAGAATAAAAAA
AAAATGATGAATTGAATTGAAAAGCTGTGGTATGGTGCACTCTCAGTACAATCTGCTCTGATGCCGCATA
GTTAAGCCAGCCCCGACACCCGCCAACACCCGCTGACGCGCCCTGACGGGCTTGTCTGCTCCCGGCATCC
GCTTACAGACAAGCTGTGACCGTCTCCGGGAGCTGCATGTGTCAGAGGTTTTCACCGTCATCACCGAAAC
GCGCGA
