>Addgene plasmid #60162 | pNB783 | addgene partial sequence | sequence record 98536 | M13pUC-Rev 5'-AGCGGATAACAATTTCACACAGG-3'
ATTACGCCAAGCGCGCAATTAACCCTCACTAAAGGGAACAAAAGCTGGAGCTCCACCGCGGTGGCGGCCG
TCACTGTGTATAGTAGATCTGCAGCTCAGTCACATGAGACATTAACGTATATAAATATATAAATATATAT
ATATCCATTAAATAACGAAGTAGGACATGGTCTAAAAATAGTGCTTCTCATGTATTGATTTTGAGTAGCC
ATAAGAATAATTATTGATTTCAAGATCTTTGATCTCCTTACATCCAAAATTATAATACCACTTTATGGTA
TCACGACATCACCACAACAGAGAAGGATTGCCGCATTTGGATATCGTAAACAAAGGCGTTACCATAGAAA
TGTACTGATTGGCAGAATTACTCTTCAGGAGAATCTTTCATACAAAGGAATTCCATTGGGGAAAATCTCG
TTACCAAGTCAATGCTGAACTTTCTATGGCCTTTGTTTACTATCGTTAATTATTTTACGACCACTTCTGG
GTAGAAATATTTCGTAGCCCTGGAACGAGCTTGTTTACGCGTTTTATCCCATTATATGGCACCCAAATCA
AATTTAAAAAGAAAAAACGCGTAAACAGTGTCGGGTAAGTTCATCCTCTGTTACTTTAATTGCTTCTTTT
TTTGAAATTCTAAGTAAACGCGTCATTTTGATCCTCAGGACACAGAAATCCTTGCAGAATCTTATTGGGT
GTTGAATAGAGGACGCGTAAAAACGATATGGAAATTTTTTTCATATAGTGTAGAAAGAATAGGTTGGCGT
AGGTAGTTTCGTGTTTGATAGAAACCTCCAACAAAGTCTGCAGCTCACGTTTTAGAATAACAAGTTTAGA
GTTTATCTTGTTGCCTTTGTTAAGTCAGTACCATTGAATAAAA
