>Addgene plasmid #60162 | pNB783 | addgene partial sequence | sequence record 98540 | pHybLex_rev 5'-GAGTCACTTTAAAATTTGTATACAC-3'
AACTTATTTAATAATAAAAATCATAAATCATAAGAAATTCGCTTATTTAGAAGTGGCGCGCCTTATTCTC
GAGACACGGCGATCTTTCCGCCCTTCTTGGCCTTTATGAGGATCTCTCTGATTTTTCTTGCGTCGAGTTT
TCCGGTAAGACCTTTCGGTACTTCGTCCACAAACACAACTCCTCCGCGCAACTTTTTCGCGGTTGTTACT
TGACCGGCGACGTAATCCACGATCTCTTTTTCCGTCATCGTCTTTCCGTGCTCCAAAACAACAACGGCGG
CGGGAAGTTCACCGGCGTCATCGTCGGGAAGACCTGCGACACCTGCGTCGAAGATGTTGGGGTGTTGGAG
CAAGATGGATTCCAATTCAGCGGGAGCCACCTGATAGCCTTTGTACTTAATCAGAGACTTCAGGCGGTCA
ACGATGAAGAAGTGTTCGTCTTCGTCCCAGTAAGCTATGTCTCCAGAATGTAGCCATCCATCCTTGTCAA
TCAAGGCGTTGGTCGCTTCCGGATTGTTTACATAACCGGACATAATCATAGGACCTCTCACACACAGTTC
GCCTCTTTGATTAACGCCCAGCGTTTTCCCGGTATCCAGATCCACAACCTTCGCTTCAAAAAATGGAACA
ACTTTACCGACCGCGCCCGGTTTATCATCCCCCTCGGGTGTAATCAGAATAGCTGATGTAGTCTCAGTGA
GCCCATATCCTTGCCTGATACCTGGCAGATGGAACCTCTTGGCAACCGCTTCCCCGACTTCCTTAGAGAG
GGGAGCGCCACCAGAAGCAATTTCGTGTAAATTAGATAAATCGTATTTGTCAATCAGAGTGCTTTTGGCG
AAGAAGGAGAATAGGGTTGGCACCAGCAGCGCACTTTGAATCTTGTAATCCTGAAGGCTCCTCAGAAACA
GCTCTTCTTCAA
