>Addgene plasmid #60162 | pNB783 | addgene partial sequence | sequence record 99731 | Ppyralis-luc-R 5'-CAGCCCATATCGTTTCATAGCTTCT-3'
GGACATTTCGAAGTACTCAGCGTAAGTGATGTCCACCTCGATATGTGCATCTGTAAAAGCAATTGTTCCA
GGAACCAGGGCGTATCTCTTCATAGCCTTATGCAGTTGCTCTCCAGCGGTTCCATCTTCCAGCGGATAGA
ATGGCGCCGGGCCTTTCTTTATGTTTTTGACGTCTTCCATGTTAATTAAGATGTTAATATATCAACAAAT
AAAGTGTTGTTCGTTGGTGTCTCTCTTGCGTTGAAAAGGATGAAAAGGATGAGATATGCTTCAATTATGG
TAGAGTAATTTTCCAACAATGAAATATTAGCTCCTTTATATAATTTTTATTCAATGGTACTGACTTAACA
AAGGCAACAAGATAAACTCTAAACTTGTTATTCTAAAACGTGAGCTGCAGACTTTGTTGGAGGTTTCTAT
CAAACACGAAACTACCTACGCCAACCTATTCTTTCTACACTATATGAAAAAAATTTCCATATCGTTTTTA
CGCGTCCTCTATTCAACACCCAATAAGATTCTGCAAGGATTTCTGTGTCCTGAGGATCAAAATGACGCGT
TTACTTAGAATTTCAAAAAAAGAAGCAATTAAAGTAACAGAGGATGAACTTACCCGACACTGTTTACGCG
TTTTTTCTTTTTAAATTTGATTTGGGTGCCATATAATGGGATAAAACGCGTAAACAAGCTCGTTCCAGGG
CTACGAAATATTTCTACCCAGAAGTGGTCGTAAAATAATTAACGATAGTAAACAAAGGCCATAGAAAGTT
CAGCATTGACTTGGTAACGAGATTTTCCCCAATGGAATTCCTTTGTATGAAAGATTCTCCTGAAGAGTAA
TTCTGCCAATCAGTACATTTCTATGGTAACGCCTTTGTTTACGATATCCAAATGCGGCAATCCTTCTCTG
TTGTGGTGATGTCGTGATACCATAAAGTGGTATTATAATTTTGGATGTAAGGAGATCAAAGATCTTGAAA
TCAATAATTATTCTTATGGCTACTCAAAATCAATACATGAGAAGCACTATTTTTAGACCATGTCCTACTT
C
