>Addgene plasmid #60162 | pNB783 | addgene partial sequence | sequence record 99734 | LucNRev 5'-CCTTATGCAGTTGCTCTCC-3'
GGATAGAATGGCGCCGGGCCTTTCTTTATGTTTTTGACGTCTTCCATGTTAATTAAGATGTTAATATATC
AACAAATAAAGTGTTGTTCGTTGGTGTCTCTCTTGCGTTGAAAAGGATGAAAAGGATGAGATATGCTTCA
ATTATGGTAGAGTAATTTTCCAACAATGAAATATTAGCTCCTTTATATAATTTTTATTCAATGGTACTGA
CTTAACAAAGGCAACAAGATAAACTCTAAACTTGTTATTCTAAAACGTGAGCTGCAGACTTTGTTGGAGG
TTTCTATCAAACACGAAACTACCTACGCCAACCTATTCTTTCTACACTATATGAAAAAAATTTCCATATC
GTTTTTACGCGTCCTCTATTCAACACCCAATAAGATTCTGCAAGGATTTCTGTGTCCTGAGGATCAAAAT
GACGCGTTTACTTAGAATTTCAAAAAAAGAAGCAATTAAAGTAACAGAGGATGAACTTACCCGACACTGT
TTACGCGTTTTTTCTTTTTAAATTTGATTTGGGTGCCATATAATGGGATAAAACGCGTAAACAAGCTCGT
TCCAGGGCTACGAAATATTTCTACCCAGAAGTGGTCGTAAAATAATTAACGATAGTAAACAAAGGCCATA
GAAAGTTCAGCATTGACTTGGTAACGAGATTTTCCCCAATGGAATTCCTTTGTATGAAAGATTCTCCTGA
AGAGTAATTCTGCCAATCAGTACATTTCTATGGTAACGCCTTTGTTTACGATATCCAAATGCGGCAATCC
TTCTCTGTTGTGGTGATGTCGTGATACCATAAAGTGGTATTATAATTTTGGATGTAAGGAGATCAAAGAT
CTTGAAATCAATAATTATTCTTATGGCTACTCAAAATCAATACATGAGAAGCACTATTTTTAGACCATGT
CCTACTTCGTTATTTAATGGATATATATATATTTATATATTTATATACGTTAATGTCTCATGTGACTGAG
CTGCAGATCTACTATACACAGTGACGGCCGCCACCGCGGTGGAGCTCCAGCTTTTGTTCCCTTTAGTGAG
GGTTAATTGCGCGCTTGGCGTAATCATGG
